Addgene plasmid #78200: pET22b_PstS_3
Purpose: Expression of double-cysteine variant of mature phosphate binding protein, PstS, which also has a mutation to weaken phosphate binding, as scaffold for phosphate biosensor
Depositing lab: Martin Webb. Depositing organization: Francis Crick Institute. Publication: Development of a Reagentless Biosensor for Inorganic Phosphate, Applicable over a Wide Concentration Range. Solscheid C, Kunzelmann S, Davis CT, Hunter JL, Nofer A, Webb MR. Biochemistry. 2015 Aug 18;54(32):5054-62. doi: 10.1021/acs.biochem.5b00449. Epub 2015 Aug 4. PubMed 26199994.
Backbone
  Vector backbone: pET22b
  Vector type: Bacterial Expression
Growth in bacteria
  Bacterial resistance: Ampicillin, 100 μg/mL
  Growth temperature: 37°C
  Growth strain: DH5alpha
  Growth instructions: use BL21 (DE3) for protein expression
  Copy number: High Copy
Gene/Insert
  Gene/Insert name: pstS (A17C,I76G,A197C)
  Species: E. coli
  Mutation: A17C,I76G,A197C (please see depositor comment below)
  Promoter: T7
  Cloning method: Restriction Enzyme; 5′ cloning site NdeI (unknown if destroyed); 3′ cloning site XhoI (unknown if destroyed)
  Sequencing primers: 5′ T7; 3′ T7 terminal
Terms and licenses: Academic/Nonprofit Terms; Industry Terms: Not Available to Industry
Depositor comments: Please note- The numbering system used was for the mature natural wild-type PstS protein. The plasmid produces an extra N-terminal methionine so all mutations will be off by 1nt (e.g., A197C =A198C) PstS ORF encoding the mature E. coli (A17C, I76G, A197C)PstS protein (PBPw) containing a stop codon at the end of the gene in pET22b (inserted between Nde1 and Xho1 sites in the MCS). Expression produces MEA at the N-terminus of the mature PstS: So there is an extra M at the N-terminus over the natural, mature PstS. A stop codon was also added at the end of the sequence BEFORE the plasmid-derived His tag. This gives PLY at the C-terminus at the C-terminus of the expressed protein, as in the natural PstS. The amino-acid numbering has been left as based on positions in the natural, mature protein. Usage The expressed protein is a weak-binding variant of E. coli phosphate binding protein, PstS. It contains two cysteines (A17C, A197C) and a mutation to weaken binding (I76G). The gene encodes the mature protein without the N-terminal signal peptide, but with an N-terminal methionine. Subsequently the cysteines are labeled with 2 6-iodoactemidotetramethylrhodamines per molecule. This adduct is then used as a phosphate biosensor, having up to 9-fold fluorescence intensity increase on binding inorganic phosphate, with a low dissociation constant so inorganic phosphate can be measured in the tens of micromolar range.
How to cite: pET22b_PstS_3 was a gift from Martin Webb (Addgene plasmid # 78200 ; http://n2t.net/addgene:78200 ; RRID:Addgene_78200)
