[The description below was written by a language model from this plasmid's Addgene catalogue record and pLannotate feature annotations shown in this document.]
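Description:
pET22b_PstS_3 is a 6,339 bp bacterial expression plasmid built on the pET22b backbone for producing an engineered form of the E. coli phosphate binding protein PstS. It carries a ColE1/pMB1-type origin together with the bom and rop elements inherited from pBR322, an f1 phage origin, and a β-lactamase gene with its own promoter for ampicillin selection. The catalogue lists it as high copy. Expression is driven by a T7 promoter followed by a lac operator and the T7 gene 10 ribosome binding site, with a T7 terminator downstream. A plasmid-borne lacI gene supplies the repressor, so transcription is IPTG-inducible in a host that provides T7 RNA polymerase, such as a DE3 lysogen. The short tetracycline-resistance fragments and the fragment annotated as a solubility tag appear to be backbone remnants rather than functional parts.

The insert, cloned between NdeI and XhoI, encodes mature PstS without its signal peptide but with an added N-terminal methionine. Using the NdeI site would also be expected to exclude the pelB leader normally present in pET22b, and no such leader is annotated. A stop codon at the end of the gene precedes the vector's His tag, so the expressed protein is untagged and keeps its natural C-terminus. Three substitutions are present, numbered according to the natural mature protein and therefore offset by one residue in the expressed product. A17C and A197C introduce two cysteines for labelling, and I76G weakens phosphate binding. After purification, the cysteines are labelled with two tetramethylrhodamine iodoacetamide molecules per protein. The resulting adduct is a reagentless biosensor whose fluorescence rises up to about nine-fold on binding inorganic phosphate, allowing measurement in the tens of micromolar range.
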