Features (pLannotate 1.2.2; 19 found; start..end, strand, type, name):
     12..467     +  rep_origin     f1 ori (sequence partly withheld): f1 bacteriophage origin of replication; arrow indicates direction of (+) strand synthesis
    494..598     +  promoter       AmpR promoter: bla
    599..1459    +  CDS            AmpR: β-lactamase; bla; confers resistance to ampicillin, carbenicillin, and related antibiotics
   1630..2218    +  rep_origin     ori: high-copy-number ColE1/pMB1/pBR322/pUC origin of replication
   2404..2546    -  misc_feature   bom: basis of mobility region from pBR322
   2648..2839    -  CDS            rop: Rop protein, which maintains plasmids at low copy number; rop
   2856..3236    +  CDS            YPB1_ECOLX: Protein predicted: Swiss-Prot protein existence level 4. From Escherichia coli.
   3308..3599    -  CDS            TcR (fragment): tetracycline efflux protein; tet; confers resistance to tetracycline
   3614..3635    -  protein_bind   CAP binding site: CAP binding activates transcription in the presence of cAMP. E. coli catabolite activator protein
   3648..4730    -  CDS            lacI: lac repressor; lacI; The lac repressor binds to the lac operator to inhibit transcription in E. coli. This inhibition can be relieved by adding lactose or isopropyl-β-D-thiogalactopyranoside (IPTG).
   4731..4808    -  promoter       lacI promoter: lacI
   4816..5095    -  CDS            TcR (fragment): tetracycline efflux protein; tet; confers resistance to tetracycline
   5117..5135    +  promoter       T7 promoter: promoter for bacteriophage T7 RNA polymerase
   5136..5160    +  protein_bind   lac operator: The lac repressor binds to the lac operator to inhibit transcription in E. coli. This inhibition can be relieved by adding lactose or isopropyl-β-D-thiogalactopyranoside (IPTG). lac repressor encoded by lacI
   5175..5197    +  RBS            RBS: efficient ribosome binding site from bacteriophage T7 gene 10 (Olins and Rangwala, 1989)
   5208..6170    +  CDS            pstS (fragment): PSTS_ECOLI - Also known as phoS. Experimental evidence at protein level: Swiss-Prot protein existence level 1. Part of the ABC transporter complex PstSACB involved in phosphate import. From Escherichia coli (strain K12).
   6183..6200    +  CDS            9xHis (fragment): 9xHis affinity tag
   6210..6259    +  CDS            SET1 (fragment): solubility-enhancement tag derived from T7 phage gene 10B
   6267..6314    +  terminator     T7 terminator: transcription terminator for bacteriophage T7 RNA polymerase
>Addgene plasmid #78200 | pET22b_PstS_3 | depositor full sequence | sequence record 146050 | pET22b_PstS_3 sequence 6339 bps
TGGCGAATGGG
[124 nt withheld, positions 12-135]
C
[91 nt withheld, positions 137-227]
A
[49 nt withheld, positions 229-277]
CCTTTGACGTTGGAGTCCACGTTCTTT
[37 nt withheld, positions 305-341]
ACCCTATCTCGGTCTATTCTTTTGATTTATAAGGGATTTTGCCGATTTCGGCCTATTGGTTAAAAAATGA
GCTGATTTAACAAAAATTTAACGCGAATTTTAACAAAATATTAACGTTTACAATTTCAGGTGGCACTTTT
CGGGGAAATGTGCGCGGAACCCCTATTTGTTTATTTTTCTAAATACATTCAAATATGTATCCGCTCATGA
GACAATAACCCTGATAAATGCTTCAATAATATTGAAAAAGGAAGAGTATGAGTATTCAACATTTCCGTGT
CGCCCTTATTCCCTTTTTTGCGGCATTTTGCCTTCCTGTTTTTGCTCACCCAGAAACGCTGGTGAAAGTA
AAAGATGCTGAAGATCAGTTGGGTGCACGAGTGGGTTACATCGAACTGGATCTCAACAGCGGTAAGATCC
TTGAGAGTTTTCGCCCCGAAGAACGTTTTCCAATGATGAGCACTTTTAAAGTTCTGCTATGTGGCGCGGT
ATTATCCCGTATTGACGCCGGGCAAGAGCAACTCGGTCGCCGCATACACTATTCTCAGAATGACTTGGTT
GAGTACTCACCAGTCACAGAAAAGCATCTTACGGATGGCATGACAGTAAGAGAATTATGCAGTGCTGCCA
TAACCATGAGTGATAACACTGCGGCCAACTTACTTCTGACAACGATCGGAGGACCGAAGGAGCTAACCGC
TTTTTTGCACAACATGGGGGATCATGTAACTCGCCTTGATCGTTGGGAACCGGAGCTGAATGAAGCCATA
CCAAACGACGAGCGTGACACCACGATGCCTGCAGCAATGGCAACAACGTTGCGCAAACTATTAACTGGCG
AACTACTTACTCTAGCTTCCCGGCAACAATTAATAGACTGGATGGAGGCGGATAAAGTTGCAGGACCACT
TCTGCGCTCGGCCCTTCCGGCTGGCTGGTTTATTGCTGATAAATCTGGAGCCGGTGAGCGTGGGTCTCGC
GGTATCATTGCAGCACTGGGGCCAGATGGTAAGCCCTCCCGTATCGTAGTTATCTACACGACGGGGAGTC
AGGCAACTATGGATGAACGAAATAGACAGATCGCTGAGATAGGTGCCTCACTGATTAAGCATTGGTAACT
GTCAGACCAAGTTTACTCATATATACTTTAGATTGATTTAAAACTTCATTTTTAATTTAAAAGGATCTAG
GTGAAGATCCTTTTTGATAATCTCATGACCAAAATCCCTTAACGTGAGTTTTCGTTCCACTGAGCGTCAG
ACCCCGTAGAAAAGATCAAAGGATCTTCTTGAGATCCTTTTTTTCTGCGCGTAATCTGCTGCTTGCAAAC
AAAAAAACCACCGCTACCAGCGGTGGTTTGTTTGCCGGATCAAGAGCTACCAACTCTTTTTCCGAAGGTA
ACTGGCTTCAGCAGAGCGCAGATACCAAATACTGTCCTTCTAGTGTAGCCGTAGTTAGGCCACCACTTCA
AGAACTCTGTAGCACCGCCTACATACCTCGCTCTGCTAATCCTGTTACCAGTGGCTGCTGCCAGTGGCGA
TAAGTCGTGTCTTACCGGGTTGGACTCAAGACGATAGTTACCGGATAAGGCGCAGCGGTCGGGCTGAACG
GGGGGTTCGTGCACACAGCCCAGCTTGGAGCGAACGACCTACACCGAACTGAGATACCTACAGCGTGAGC
TATGAGAAAGCGCCACGCTTCCCGAAGGGAGAAAGGCGGACAGGTATCCGGTAAGCGGCAGGGTCGGAAC
AGGAGAGCGCACGAGGGAGCTTCCAGGGGGAAACGCCTGGTATCTTTATAGTCCTGTCGGGTTTCGCCAC
CTCTGACTTGAGCGTCGATTTTTGTGATGCTCGTCAGGGGGGCGGAGCCTATGGAAAAACGCCAGCAACG
CGGCCTTTTTACGGTTCCTGGCCTTTTGCTGGCCTTTTGCTCACATGTTCTTTCCTGCGTTATCCCCTGA
TTCTGTGGATAACCGTATTACCGCCTTTGAGTGAGCTGATACCGCTCGCCGCAGCCGAACGACCGAGCGC
AGCGAGTCAGTGAGCGAGGAAGCGGAAGAGCGCCTGATGCGGTATTTTCTCCTTACGCATCTGTGCGGTA
TTTCACACCGCATATATGGTGCACTCTCAGTACAATCTGCTCTGATGCCGCATAGTTAAGCCAGTATACA
CTCCGCTATCGCTACGTGACTGGGTCATGGCTGCGCCCCGACACCCGCCAACACCCGCTGACGCGCCCTG
ACGGGCTTGTCTGCTCCCGGCATCCGCTTACAGACAAGCTGTGACCGTCTCCGGGAGCTGCATGTGTCAG
AGGTTTTCACCGTCATCACCGAAACGCGCGAGGCAGCTGCGGTAAAGCTCATCAGCGTGGTCGTGAAGCG
ATTCACAGATGTCTGCCTGTTCATCCGCGTCCAGCTCGTTGAGTTTCTCCAGAAGCGTTAATGTCTGGCT
TCTGATAAAGCGGGCCATGTTAAGGGCGGTTTTTTCCTGTTTGGTCACTGATGCCTCCGTGTAAGGGGGA
TTTCTGTTCATGGGGGTAATGATACCGATGAAACGAGAGAGGATGCTCACGATACGGGTTACTGATGATG
AACATGCCCGGTTACTGGAACGTTGTGAGGGTAAACAACTGGCGGTATGGATGCGGCGGGACCAGAGAAA
AATCACTCAGGGTCAATGCCAGCGCTTCGTTAATACAGATGTAGGTGTTCCACAGGGTAGCCAGCAGCAT
CCTGCGATGCAGATCCGGAACATAATGGTGCAGGGCGCTGACTTCCGCGTTTCCAGACTTTACGAAACAC
GGAAACCGAAGACCATTCATGTTGTTGCTCAGGTCGCAGACGTTTTGCAGCAGCAGTCGCTTCACGTTCG
CTCGCGTATCGGTGATTCATTCTGCTAACCAGTAAGGCAACCCCGCCAGCCTAGCCGGGTCCTCAACGAC
AGGAGCACGATCATGCGCACCCGTGGGGCCGCCATGCCGGCGATAATGGCCTGCTTCTCGCCGAAACGTT
TGGTGGCGGGACCAGTGACGAAGGCTTGAGCGAGGGCGTGCAAGATTCCGAATACCGCAAGCGACAGGCC
GATCATCGTCGCGCTCCAGCGAAAGCGGTCCTCGCCGAAAATGACCCAGAGCGCTGCCGGCACCTGTCCT
ACGAGTTGCATGATAAAGAAGACAGTCATAAGTGCGGCGACGATAGTCATGCCCCGCGCCCACCGGAAGG
AGCTGACTGGGTTGAAGGCTCTCAAGGGCATCGGTCGAGATCCCGGTGCCTAATGAGTGAGCTAACTTAC
ATTAATTGCGTTGCGCTCACTGCCCGCTTTCCAGTCGGGAAACCTGTCGTGCCAGCTGCATTAATGAATC
GGCCAACGCGCGGGGAGAGGCGGTTTGCGTATTGGGCGCCAGGGTGGTTTTTCTTTTCACCAGTGAGACG
GGCAACAGCTGATTGCCCTTCACCGCCTGGCCCTGAGAGAGTTGCAGCAAGCGGTCCACGCTGGTTTGCC
CCAGCAGGCGAAAATCCTGTTTGATGGTGGTTAACGGCGGGATATAACATGAGCTGTCTTCGGTATCGTC
GTATCCCACTACCGAGATATCCGCACCAACGCGCAGCCCGGACTCGGTAATGGCGCGCATTGCGCCCAGC
GCCATCTGATCGTTGGCAACCAGCATCGCAGTGGGAACGATGCCCTCATTCAGCATTTGCATGGTTTGTT
GAAAACCGGACATGGCACTCCAGTCGCCTTCCCGTTCCGCTATCGGCTGAATTTGATTGCGAGTGAGATA
TTTATGCCAGCCAGCCAGACGCAGACGCGCCGAGACAGAACTTAATGGGCCCGCTAACAGCGCGATTTGC
TGGTGACCCAATGCGACCAGATGCTCCACGCCCAGTCGCGTACCGTCTTCATGGGAGAAAATAATACTGT
TGATGGGTGTCTGGTCAGAGACATCAAGAAATAACGCCGGAACATTAGTGCAGGCAGCTTCCACAGCAAT
GGCATCCTGGTCATCCAGCGGATAGTTAATGATCAGCCCACTGACGCGTTGCGCGAGAAGATTGTGCACC
GCCGCTTTACAGGCTTCGACGCCGCTTCGTTCTACCATCGACACCACCACGCTGGCACCCAGTTGATCGG
CGCGAGATTTAATCGCCGCGACAATTTGCGACGGCGCGTGCAGGGCCAGACTGGAGGTGGCAACGCCAAT
CAGCAACGACTGTTTGCCCGCCAGTTGTTGTGCCACGCGGTTGGGAATGTAATTCAGCTCCGCCATCGCC
GCTTCCACTTTTTCCCGCGTTTTCGCAGAAACGTGGCTGGCCTGGTTCACCACGCGGGAAACGGTCTGAT
AAGAGACACCGGCATACTCTGCGACATCGTATAACGTTACTGGTTTCACATTCACCACCCTGAATTGACT
CTCTTCCGGGCGCTATCATGCCATACCGCGAAAGGTTTTGCGCCATTCGATGGTGTCCGGGATCTCGACG
CTCTCCCTTATGCGACTCCTGCATTAGGAAGCAGCCCAGTAGTAGGTTGAGGCCGTTGAGCACCGCCGCC
GCAAGGAATGGTGCATGCAAGGAGATGGCGCCCAACAGTCCCCCGGCCACGGGGCCTGCCACCATACCCA
CGCCGAAACAAGCGCTCATGAGCCCGAAGTGGCGAGCCCGATCTTCCCCATCGGTGATGTCGGCGATATA
GGCGCCAGCAACCGCACCTGTGGCGCCGGTGATGCCGGCCACGATGCGTCCGGCGTAGAGGATCGAGATC
TCGATCCCGCGAAATTAATACGACTCACTATAGGGGAATTGTGAGCGGATAACAATTCCCCTCTAGAAAT
AATTTTGTTTAACTTTAAGAAGGAGATATACATATGGAAGCAAGCCTGACAGGTGCAGGTGCAACCTTCC
CTGCGCCGGTGTATTGCAAATGGGCTGACACTTACCAGAAAGAAACCGGTAATAAAGTTAACTACCAGGG
TATCGGTTCTTCCGGTGGCGTAAAACAGATTATCGCTAATACCGTTGATTTTGGTGCCTCTGACGCGCCG
CTGTCTGACGAAAAACTGGCTCAGGAAGGTCTGTTCCAGTTCCCGACCGTGGGTGGCGGCGTGGTGCTGG
CGGTTAACATTCCAGGGCTGAAGTCTGGCGAACTGGTGCTGGATGGTAAAACCCTCGGCGACATCTACCT
GGGCAAAATCAAGAAGTGGGATGATGAAGCCATCGCCAAACTGAATCCGGGTCTGAAACTGCCTTCACAA
AACATTGCTGTAGTACGCCGCGCAGATGGCTCCGGGACTTCCTTCGTCTTCACCAGCTACCTGGCGAAAG
TGAACGAAGAGTGGAAAAACAACGTTGGTACTGGCTCTACCGTAAAATGGCCGATCGGTCTGGGCGGTAA
AGGTAACGACGGTATCGCCGCGTTCGTTCAGCGTCTGCCGGGTGCAATTGGTTATGTTGAATATTGTTAC
GCGAAGCAGAACAACCTGGCGTACACCAAACTGATCTCCGCTGATGGTAAACCGGTTAGTCCGACCGAAG
AAAACTTCGCTAATGCAGCAAAAGGTGCAGACTGGAGCAAAACCTTCGCTCAGGATCTGACCAACCAGAA
AGGCGAAGATGCATGGCCTATTACCTCTACCACGTTCATTCTGATCCACAAAGATCAGAAGAAACCAGAA
CAAGGCACAGAAGTGCTGAAATTCTTCGACTGGGCGTACAAAACCGGGGCTAAACAGGCGAACGACCTGG
ATTACGCCAGCCTGCCGGATAGTGTAGTTGAACAGGTTCGCGCTGCGTGGAAGACCAATATTAAAGACAG
TAGCGGTAAGCCGCTGTACTAATGACTCGAGCACCACCACCACCACCACTGAGATCCGGCTGCTAACAAA
GCCCGAAAGGAAGCTGAGTTGGCTGCTGCCACCGCTGAGCAATAACTAGCATAACCCCTTGGGGCCTCTA
AACGGGTCTTGAGGGGTTTTTTGCTGAAAGGAGGAACTATATCCGGAT
