>Addgene plasmid #78200 | pET22b_PstS_3 | addgene partial sequence | sequence record 151689 | T7 5'-TAATACGACTCACTATAGGG-3'
TCTAGAAATAATTTTGTTTAACTTTAAGAAGGAGATATACATATGGAAGCAAGCCTGACAGGTGCAGGTG
CAACCTTCCCTGCGCCGGTGTATTGCAAATGGGCTGACACTTACCAGAAAGAAACCGGTAATAAAGTTAA
CTACCAGGGTATCGGTTCTTCCGGTGGCGTAAAACAGATTATCGCTAATACCGTTGATTTTGGTGCCTCT
GACGCGCCGCTGTCTGACGAAAAACTGGCTCAGGAAGGTCTGTTCCAGTTCCCGACCGTGGGTGGCGGCG
TGGTGCTGGCGGTTAACATTCCAGGGCTGAAGTCTGGCGAACTGGTGCTGGATGGTAAAACCCTCGGCGA
CATCTACCTGGGCAAAATCAAGAAGTGGGATGATGAAGCCATCGCCAAACTGAATCCGGGTCTGAAACTG
CCTTCACAAAACATTGCTGTAGTACGCCGCGCAGATGGCTCCGGGACTTCCTTCGTCTTCACCAGCTACC
TGGCGAAAGTGAACGAAGAGTGGAAAAACAACGTTGGTACTGGCTCTACCGTAAAATGGCCGATCGGTCT
GGGCGGTAAAGGTAACGACGGTATCGCCGCGTTCGTTCAGCGTCTGCCGGGTGCAATTGGTTATGTTGAA
TATTGTTACGCGAAGCAGAACAACCTGGCGTACACCAAACTGATCTCCGCTGATGGTAAACCGGTTAGTC
CGACCGAAGAAAACTTCGCTAATGCAGCAAAAGGTGCAGACTGGAGCAAAACCTTCGCTCAGGATCTGAC
CAACCAGAAAGGCGAAGATGCATGGCCTATTACCTCTACCACGTTCATTCTGATCCACAAAGATCAGAAG
AAACCAGAACAAGGCACAGAAGTGCTGAAATTCTTCGACTGGGCGTACAAAACCGGGGCTAAACAGGCGA
ACGACCTGGATTACGC
