>Addgene plasmid #78200 | pET22b_PstS_3 | addgene partial sequence | sequence record 151690 | T7term 5'-GCTAGTTATTGCTCAGCGG-3'
TTCCTTTCGGGCTTTGTTAGCAGCCGGATCTCAGTGGTGGTGGTGGTGGTGCTCGAGTCATTAGTACAGC
GGCTTACCGCTACTGTCTTTAATATTGGTCTTCCACGCAGCGCGAACCTGTTCAACTACACTATCCGGCA
GGCTGGCGTAATCCAGGTCGTTCGCCTGTTTAGCCCCGGTTTTGTACGCCCAGTCGAAGAATTTCAGCAC
TTCTGTGCCTTGTTCTGGTTTCTTCTGATCTTTGTGGATCAGAATGAACGTGGTAGAGGTAATAGGCCAT
GCATCTTCGCCTTTCTGGTTGGTCAGATCCTGAGCGAAGGTTTTGCTCCAGTCTGCACCTTTTGCTGCAT
TAGCGAAGTTTTCTTCGGTCGGACTAACCGGTTTACCATCAGCGGAGATCAGTTTGGTGTACGCCAGGTT
GTTCTGCTTCGCGTAACAATATTCAACATAACCAATTGCACCCGGCAGACGCTGAACGAACGCGGCGATA
CCGTCGTTACCTTTACCGCCCAGACCGATCGGCCATTTTACGGTAGAGCCAGTACCAACGTTGTTTTTCC
ACTCTTCGTTCACTTTCGCCAGGTAGCTGGTGAAGACGAAGGAAGTCCCGGAGCCATCTGCGCGGCGTAC
TACAGCAATGTTTTGTGAAGGCAGTTTCAGACCCGGATTCAGTTTGGCGATGGCTTCATCATCCCACTTC
TTGATTTTGCCCAGGTAGATGTCGCCGAGGGTTTTACCATCCAGCACCAGTTCGCCAGACTTCAGCCCTG
GAATGTTAACCGCCAGCACCACGCCGCCACCCACGGTCGGGAACTGGAACAGACCTTCCTGAGCCAGTTT
TTCGTCAGACAGCGGCGCGTCAGAGGCACCAAAATCAACGGTATTAGCGATAATCTGTTTTACGCCACCG
GAAGAACCGATACCCTGGTAGTTAACTTTATTACCGGTTTCTTTCTGGTAAGTGTCAGCCCATTTGCAAT
ACACCGGCGCAGGGAAGGTTGCACCTGCACCTGTCAGGCTTGCTTCCATATGTATATCTCCTTCTTAAAG
TTAAACAAAATTATTTCTAGAGGGGAATTGTTATCC
